Addgene plasmid #53228: pcDNA3-hPar2
Purpose: mammalian expression of human Par2
Depositing lab: Shaun Coughlin. Depositing organization: University of California, San Francisco (UCSF). Publication: Molecular cloning, expression and potential functions of the human proteinase-activated receptor-2. Bohm SK, Kong W, Bromme D, Smeekens SP, Anderson DC, Connolly A, Kahn M, Nelken NA, Coughlin SR, Payan DG, Bunnett NW. Biochem J. 1996 Mar 15;314 ( Pt 3)(Pt 3):1009-16. doi: 10.1042/bj3141009. PubMed 8615752.
Backbone
  Vector backbone: pcDNA3
  Backbone manufacturer: Invitrogen
  Backbone size w/o insert (bp): 5400
  Vector type: Mammalian Expression
  Selectable markers: Neomycin (select with G418)
Growth in bacteria
  Bacterial resistance: Ampicillin, 100 μg/mL
  Growth temperature: 37°C
  Growth strain: DH5alpha
  Copy number: High Copy
Gene/Insert
  Gene/Insert name: Par2 (alt name: coagulation factor II (thrombin) receptor-like 1)
  Species: H. sapiens (human)
  Entrez Gene: F2RL1 (a.k.a. GPR11, PAR2)
  Promoter: CMV
  Tag / fusion protein: FLAG (N terminal on insert); HA (C terminal on insert)
  Cloning method: Restriction Enzyme; 5′ cloning site unknown (unknown if destroyed); 3′ cloning site unknown (unknown if destroyed)
  Sequencing primers: 5′ CMV-F; 3′ BGHrev
Terms and licenses: Academic/Nonprofit Terms; Industry Terms: Not Available to Industry
How to cite: pcDNA3-hPar2 was a gift from Shaun Coughlin (Addgene plasmid # 53228 ; http://n2t.net/addgene:53228 ; RRID:Addgene_53228)
