[The description below was written by a language model from this plasmid's Addgene catalogue record and pLannotate feature annotations shown in this document.]
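Description:
pcDNA3-hPar2 is a mammalian expression plasmid built on the Invitrogen pcDNA3 backbone, carrying the human proteinase-activated receptor 2 coding sequence (F2RL1, also known as PAR2 or GPR11). In the sequenced record of about 6.6 kb, the receptor open reading frame sits downstream of the human cytomegalovirus immediate-early enhancer and promoter and is followed by the bovine growth hormone polyadenylation signal, an arrangement that gives strong constitutive transcription in transfected mammalian cells. The catalogue entry lists an N-terminal FLAG tag and a C-terminal HA tag. The feature table detects a partial FLAG match immediately upstream of the F2RL1 annotation, but it does not annotate an HA epitope, so the C-terminal tag is supported only by the catalogue fields. T7 and SP6 phage promoters flank the insert in opposite orientations, as is standard for pcDNA3, and can serve for in vitro transcription or as sequencing anchors. The cloning sites used are not recorded.

Propagation in E. coli relies on a high-copy ColE1/pUC-type origin and the β-lactamase gene for ampicillin selection, and an f1 origin allows single-stranded DNA production. For mammalian cells, a separate cassette with the SV40 enhancer/early promoter, the neomycin phosphotransferase gene and an SV40 polyadenylation signal permits G418 selection of stable transfectants. Short annotated fragments such as the HIV-1 LTR, ble, lacI and bom matches appear to be backbone remnants rather than functional elements. PAR2 is a G protein-coupled receptor activated by trypsin and trypsin-like proteases, and the stated purpose of the construct is simply mammalian expression of the human receptor, with the epitope tags available for detecting the protein.
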