Features (pLannotate 1.2.2; 22 found; start..end, strand, type, name):
      1..380     +  enhancer       CMV enhancer: human cytomegalovirus immediate early enhancer
    381..584     +  promoter       CMV promoter: human cytomegalovirus (CMV) immediate early promoter
    580..613     +  LTR            5' LTR (truncated) (fragment): truncated 5' long terminal repeat (LTR) from HIV-1
    629..647     +  promoter       T7 promoter: promoter for bacteriophage T7 RNA polymerase
    673..693     +  CDS            FLAG (fragment): FLAG® epitope tag, followed by an enterokinase cleavage site
    694..1884    +  CDS            F2RL1: PAR2_HUMAN - Also known as GPR11, PAR2. Experimental evidence at protein level: Swiss-Prot protein existence level 1. Receptor for trypsin and trypsin-like enzymes coupled to G proteins (PubMed:28445455). Its function is mediated through the activation of several signaling pathways including phospholipase C (PLC), intracellular calcium, mitogen-activated protein kinase (MAPK), I-kappaB kinase/NF-kappaB and Rho (PubMed:28445455). Can also be transactivated by cleaved F2R/PAR1. Involved in modulation of inflammatory responses and regulation of innate and adaptive immunity, and acts as a sensor f
   1946..1964    -  promoter       SP6 promoter: promoter for bacteriophage SP6 RNA polymerase
   1990..2214    +  polyA_signal   bGH poly(A) signal: bovine growth hormone polyadenylation signal
   2218..2239    +  promoter       SV40 promoter (fragment): SV40 enhancer and early promoter
   2260..2688    +  rep_origin     f1 ori (sequence partly withheld): f1 bacteriophage origin of replication; arrow indicates direction of (+) strand synthesis
   2702..3031    +  promoter       SV40 promoter: SV40 enhancer and early promoter
   3098..3889    +  CDS            neo: KKA2_KLEPN - Also known as kan, nptII. Experimental evidence at protein level: Swiss-Prot protein existence level 1. Resistance to kanamycin, neomycin, paromomycin, ribostamycin, butirosin and gentamicin B. From Klebsiella pneumoniae.
   3913..4071    +  CDS            ble (fragment): BLE_KLEPN - Experimental evidence at protein level: Swiss-Prot protein existence level 1. Binding protein with a strong affinity to the bleomycin family of antibiotics. Binds to CL990; an antimitotic-antibiotic compound. From Klebsiella pneumoniae.
   4066..4187    +  polyA_signal   SV40 poly(A) signal: SV40 polyadenylation signal
   4260..4276    -  protein_bind   lac operator: The lac repressor binds to the lac operator to inhibit transcription in E. coli. This inhibition can be relieved by adding lactose or isopropyl-β-D-thiogalactopyranoside (IPTG). lac repressor encoded by lacI
   4284..4314    -  promoter       lac promoter: promoter for the E. coli lac operon
   4329..4350    -  protein_bind   CAP binding site: CAP binding activates transcription in the presence of cAMP. E. coli catabolite activator protein
   4363..4455    -  CDS            lacI (fragment): lac repressor; lacI; The lac repressor binds to the lac operator to inhibit transcription in E. coli. This inhibition can be relieved by adding lactose or isopropyl-β-D-thiogalactopyranoside (IPTG).
   4638..5226    -  rep_origin     ori: high-copy-number ColE1/pMB1/pBR322/pUC origin of replication
   5397..6257    -  CDS            AmpR: β-lactamase; bla; confers resistance to ampicillin, carbenicillin, and related antibiotics
   6258..6362    -  promoter       AmpR promoter: bla
   6421..6473    -  misc_feature   bom (fragment): basis of mobility region from pBR322
>Addgene plasmid #53228 | pcDNA3-hPar2 | addgene full sequence | sequence record 305775 | Addgene NGS Result
GACATTGATTATTGACTAGTTATTAATAGTAATCAATTACGGGGTCATTAGTTCATAGCCCATATATGGA
GTTCCGCGTTACATAACTTACGGTAAATGGCCCGCCTGGCTGACCGCCCAACGACCCCCGCCCATTGACG
TCAATAATGACGTATGTTCCCATAGTAACGCCAATAGGGACTTTCCATTGACGTCAATGGGTGGAGTATT
TACGGTAAACTGCCCACTTGGCAGTACATCAAGTGTATCATATGCCAAGTACGCCCCCTATTGACGTCAA
TGACGGTAAATGGCCCGCCTGGCATTATGCCCAGTACATGACCTTATGGGACTTTCCTACTTGGCAGTAC
ATCTACGTATTAGTCATCGCTATTACCATGGTGATGCGGTTTTGGCAGTACATCAATGGGCGTGGATAGC
GGTTTGACTCACGGGGATTTCCAAGTCTCCACCCCATTGACGTCAATGGGAGTTTGTTTTGGCACCAAAA
TCAACGGGACTTTCCAAAATGTCGTAACAACTCCGCCCCATTGACGCAAATGGGCGGTAGGCGTGTACGG
TGGGAGGTCTATATAAGCAGAGCTCTCTGGCTAACTAGAGAACCCACTGCTTACTGGCTTATCGAAATTA
ATACGACTCACTATAGGGAGACCCAAGCTTGCCACCATGGACTACAAGGACGACGACGACAAGATGCGGA
GCCCCAGCGCGGCGTGGCTGCTGGGGGCCGCCATCCTGCTAGCAGCCTCTCTCTCCTGCAGTGGCACCAT
CCAAGGAACCAATAGATCCTCTAAAGGAAGAAGCCTTATTGGTAAGGTTGATGGCACATCCCACGTCACT
GGAAAAGGAGTTACAGTTGAAACAGTCTTTTCTGTGGATGAGTTTTCTGCATCTGTCCTCACTGGAAAAC
TGACCACTGTCTTCCTTCCAATTGTCTACACAATTGTGTTTGTGGTGGGTTTGCCAAGTAACGGCATGGC
CCTGTGGGTCTTTCTTTTCCGAACTAAGAAGAAGCACCCTGCTGTGATTTACATGGCCAATCTGGCCTTG
GCTGACCTCCTCTCTGTCATCTGGTTCCCCTTGAAGATTGCCTATCACATACATGGCAACAACTGGATTT
ATGGGGAAGCTCTTTGTAATGTGCTTATTGGCTTTTTCTATGGCAACATGTACTGTTCCATTCTCTTCAT
GACCTGCCTCAGTGTGCAGAGGTATTGGGTCATCGTGAACCCCATGGGGCACTCCAGGAAGAAGGCAAAC
ATTGCCATTGGCATCTCCCTGGCAATATGGCTGCTGATTCTGCTGGTCACCATCCCTTTGTATGTCGTGA
AGCAGACCATCTTCATTCCTGCCCTGAACATCACGACCTGTCATGATGTTTTGCCTGAGCAGCTCTTGGT
GGGAGACATGTTCAATTACTTCCTCTCTCTGGCCATTGGGGTCTTTCTGTTCCCAGCCTTCCTCACAGCC
TCTGCCTATGTGCTGATGATCAGAATGCTGCGATCTTCTGCCATGGATGAAAACTCAGAGAAGAAAAGGA
AGAGGGCCATCAAACTCATTGTCACTGTCCTGGCCATGTACCTGATCTGCTTCACTCCTAGTAACCTTCT
GCTTGTGGTGCATTATTTTCTGATTAAGAGCCAGGGCCAGAGCCATGTCTATGCCCTGTACATTGTAGCC
CTCTGCCTCTCTACCCTTAACAGCTGCATCGACCCCTTTGTCTATTACTTTGTTTCACATGATTTCAGGG
ATCATGCAAAGAACGCTCTCCTTTGCCGAAGTGTCCGCACTGTAAAGCAGATGCAAGTATCCCTCACCTC
AAAGAAACACTCCAGGAAATCCAGCTCTTACTCTTCAAGTTCAACCACTGTTAAGACCTCCTATCCCTAT
GATGTTCCCGATTATGCCTAGGCGGCCGCTCGAGCATGCATCTAGAGGGCCCTATTCTATAGTGTCACCT
AAATGCTAGAGCTCGCTGATCAGCCTCGACTGTGCCTTCTAGTTGCCAGCCATCTGTTGTTTGCCCCTCC
CCCGTGCCTTCCTTGACCCTGGAAGGTGCCACTCCCACTGTCCTTTCCTAATAAAATGAGGAAATTGCAT
CGCATTGTCTGAGTAGGTGTCATTCTATTCTGGGGGGTGGGGTGGGGCAGGACAGCAAGGGGGAGGATTG
GGAAGACAATAGCAGGCATGCTGGGGATGCGGTGGGCTCTATGGCTTCTGAGGCGGAAAGAACCAGCTGG
GGCTCTAGGGGGTATCCCC
[124 nt withheld, positions 2260-2383]
C
[91 nt withheld, positions 2385-2475]
A
[49 nt withheld, positions 2477-2525]
CCTTTGACGTTGGAGTCCACGTTCTTT
[37 nt withheld, positions 2553-2589]
ACCCTATCTCGGTCTATTCTTTTGATTTATAAGGGATTTTGCCGATTTCGGCCTATTGGTTAAAAAATGA
GCTGATTTAACAAAAATTTAACGCGAATTAATTCTGTGGAATGTGTGTCAGTTAGGGTGTGGAAAGTCCC
CAGGCTCCCCAGCAGGCAGAAGTATGCAAAGCATGCATCTCAATTAGTCAGCAACCAGGTGTGGAAAGTC
CCCAGGCTCCCCAGCAGGCAGAAGTATGCAAAGCATGCATCTCAATTAGTCAGCAACCATAGTCCCGCCC
CTAACTCCGCCCATCCCGCCCCTAACTCCGCCCAGTTCCGCCCATTCTCCGCCCCATGGCTGACTAATTT
TTTTTATTTATGCAGAGGCCGAGGCCGCCTCTGCCTCTGAGCTATTCCAGAAGTAGTGAGGAGGCTTTTT
TGGAGGCCTAGGCTTTTGCAAAAAGCTCCCGGGAGCTTGTATATCCATTTTCGGATCTGATCAAGAGACA
GGATGAGGATCGTTTCGCATGATTGAACAAGATGGATTGCACGCAGGTTCTCCGGCCGCTTGGGTGGAGA
GGCTATTCGGCTATGACTGGGCACAACAGACAATCGGCTGCTCTGATGCCGCCGTGTTCCGGCTGTCAGC
GCAGGGGCGCCCGGTTCTTTTTGTCAAGACCGACCTGTCCGGTGCCCTGAATGAACTGCAGGACGAGGCA
GCGCGGCTATCGTGGCTGGCCACGACGGGCGTTCCTTGCGCAGCTGTGCTCGACGTTGTCACTGAAGCGG
GAAGGGACTGGCTGCTATTGGGCGAAGTGCCGGGGCAGGATCTCCTGTCATCTCACCTTGCTCCTGCCGA
GAAAGTATCCATCATGGCTGATGCAATGCGGCGGCTGCATACGCTTGATCCGGCTACCTGCCCATTCGAC
CACCAAGCGAAACATCGCATCGAGCGAGCACGTACTCGGATGGAAGCCGGTCTTGTCGATCAGGATGATC
TGGACGAAGAGCATCAGGGGCTCGCGCCAGCCGAACTGTTCGCCAGGCTCAAGGCGCGCATGCCCGACGG
CGAGGATCTCGTCGTGACCCATGGCGATGCCTGCTTGCCGAATATCATGGTGGAAAATGGCCGCTTTTCT
GGATTCATCGACTGTGGCCGGCTGGGTGTGGCGGACCGCTATCAGGACATAGCGTTGGCTACCCGTGATA
TTGCTGAAGAGCTTGGCGGCGAATGGGCTGACCGCTTCCTCGTGCTTTACGGTATCGCCGCTCCCGATTC
GCAGCGCATCGCCTTCTATCGCCTTCTTGACGAGTTCTTCTGAGCGGGACTCTGGGGTTCGAAATGACCG
ACCAAGCGACGCCCAACCTGCCATCACGAGATTTCGATTCCACCGCCGCCTTCTATGAAAGGTTGGGCTT
CGGAATCGTTTTCCGGGACGCCGGCTGGATGATCCTCCAGCGCGGGGATCTCATGCTGGAGTTCTTCGCC
CACCCCAACTTGTTTATTGCAGCTTATAATGGTTACAAATAAAGCAATAGCATCACAAATTTCACAAATA
AAGCATTTTTTTCACTGCATTCTAGTTGTGGTTTGTCCAAACTCATCAATGTATCTTATCATGTCTGTAT
ACCGTCGACCTCTAGCTAGAGCTTGGCGTAATCATGGTCATAGCTGTTTCCTGTGTGAAATTGTTATCCG
CTCACAATTCCACACAACATACGAGCCGGAAGCATAAAGTGTAAAGCCTGGGGTGCCTAATGAGTGAGCT
AACTCACATTAATTGCGTTGCGCTCACTGCCCGCTTTCCAGTCGGGAAACCTGTCGTGCCAGCTGCATTA
ATGAATCGGCCAACGCGCGGGGAGAGGCGGTTTGCGTATTGGGCGCTCTTCCGCTTCCTCGCTCACTGAC
TCGCTGCGCTCGGTCGTTCGGCTGCGGCGAGCGGTATCAGCTCACTCAAAGGCGGTAATACGGTTATCCA
CAGAATCAGGGGATAACGCAGGAAAGAACATGTGAGCAAAAGGCCAGCAAAAGGCCAGGAACCGTAAAAA
GGCCGCGTTGCTGGCGTTTTTCCATAGGCTCCGCCCCCCTGACGAGCATCACAAAAATCGACGCTCAAGT
CAGAGGTGGCGAAACCCGACAGGACTATAAAGATACCAGGCGTTTCCCCCTGGAAGCTCCCTCGTGCGCT
CTCCTGTTCCGACCCTGCCGCTTACCGGATACCTGTCCGCCTTTCTCCCTTCGGGAAGCGTGGCGCTTTC
TCATAGCTCACGCTGTAGGTATCTCAGTTCGGTGTAGGTCGTTCGCTCCAAGCTGGGCTGTGTGCACGAA
CCCCCCGTTCAGCCCGACCGCTGCGCCTTATCCGGTAACTATCGTCTTGAGTCCAACCCGGTAAGACACG
ACTTATCGCCACTGGCAGCAGCCACTGGTAACAGGATTAGCAGAGCGAGGTATGTAGGCGGTGCTACAGA
GTTCTTGAAGTGGTGGCCTAACTACGGCTACACTAGAAGAACAGTATTTGGTATCTGCGCTCTGCTGAAG
CCAGTTACCTTCGGAAAAAGAGTTGGTAGCTCTTGATCCGGCAAACAAACCACCGCTGGTAGCGGTGGTT
TTTTTGTTTGCAAGCAGCAGATTACGCGCAGAAAAAAAGGATCTCAAGAAGATCCTTTGATCTTTTCTAC
GGGGTCTGACGCTCAGTGGAACGAAAACTCACGTTAAGGGATTTTGGTCATGAGATTATCAAAAAGGATC
TTCACCTAGATCCTTTTAAATTAAAAATGAAGTTTTAAATCAATCTAAAGTATATATGAGTAAACTTGGT
CTGACAGTTACCAATGCTTAATCAGTGAGGCACCTATCTCAGCGATCTGTCTATTTCGTTCATCCATAGT
TGCCTGACTCCCCGTCGTGTAGATAACTACGATACGGGAGGGCTTACCATCTGGCCCCAGTGCTGCAATG
ATACCGCGAGACCCACGCTCACCGGCTCCAGATTTATCAGCAATAAACCAGCCAGCCGGAAGGGCCGAGC
GCAGAAGTGGTCCTGCAACTTTATCCGCCTCCATCCAGTCTATTAATTGTTGCCGGGAAGCTAGAGTAAG
TAGTTCGCCAGTTAATAGTTTGCGCAACGTTGTTGCCATTGCTACAGGCATCGTGGTGTCACGCTCGTCG
TTTGGTATGGCTTCATTCAGCTCCGGTTCCCAACGATCAAGGCGAGTTACATGATCCCCCATGTTGTGCA
AAAAAGCGGTTAGCTCCTTCGGTCCTCCGATCGTTGTCAGAAGTAAGTTGGCCGCAGTGTTATCACTCAT
GGTTATGGCAGCACTGCATAATTCTCTTACTGTCATGCCATCCGTAAGATGCTTTTCTGTGACTGGTGAG
TACTCAACCAAGTCATTCTGAGAATAGTGTATGCGGCGACCGAGTTGCTCTTGCCCGGCGTCAATACGGG
ATAATACCGCGCCACATAGCAGAACTTTAAAAGTGCTCATCATTGGAAAACGTTCTTCGGGGCGAAAACT
CTCAAGGATCTTACCGCTGTTGAGATCCAGTTCGATGTAACCCACTCGTGCACCCAACTGATCTTCAGCA
TCTTTTACTTTCACCAGCGTTTCTGGGTGAGCAAAAACAGGAAGGCAAAATGCCGCAAAAAAGGGAATAA
GGGCGACACGGAAATGTTGAATACTCATACTCTTCCTTTTTCAATATTATTGAAGCATTTATCAGGGTTA
TTGTCTCATGAGCGGATACATATTTGAATGTATTTAGAAAAATAAACAAATAGGGGTTCCGCGCACATTT
CCCCGAAAAGTGCCACCTGACGTCGACGGATCGGGAGATCTCCCGATCCCCTATGGTGCACTCTCAGTAC
AATCTGCTCTGATGCCGCATAGTTAAGCCAGTATCTGCTCCCTGCTTGTGTGTTGGAGGTCGCTGAGTAG
TGCGCGAGCAAAATTTAAGCTACAACAAGGCAAGGCTTGACCGACAATTGCATGAAGAATCTGCTTAGGG
TTAGGCGTTTTGCGCTGCTTCGCGATGTACGGGCCAGATATACGCGTT
