>Addgene plasmid #53228 | pcDNA3-hPar2 | addgene partial sequence | sequence record 86478 | CMV-F 5'-CGCAAATGGGCGGTAGGCGTG-3'
AGCAGAGCTCTCTGGCTAACTAGAGAACCCACTGCTTACTGGCTTATCGAAATTAATACGACTCACTATA
GGGAGACCCAAGCTTGCCACCATGGACTACAAGGACGACGACGACAAGATGCGGAGCCCCAGCGCGGCGT
GGCTGCTGGGGGCCGCCATCCTGCTAGCAGCCTCTCTCTCCTGCAGTGGCACCATCCAAGGAACCAATAG
ATCCTCTAAAGGAAGAAGCCTTATTGGTAAGGTTGATGGCACATCCCACGTCACTGGAAAAGGAGTTACA
GTTGAAACAGTCTTTTCTGTGGATGAGTTTTCTGCATCTGTCCTCACTGGAAAACTGACCACTGTCTTCC
TTCCAATTGTCTACACAATTGTGTTTGTGGTGGGTTTGCCAAGTAACGGCATGGCCCTGTGGGTCTTTCT
TTTCCGAACTAAGAAGAAGCACCCTGCTGTGATTTACATGGCCAATCTGGCCTTGGCTGACCTCCTCTCT
GTCATCTGGTTCCCCTTGAAGATTGCCTATCACATACATGGCAACAACTGGATTTATGGGGAAGCTCTTT
GTAATGTGCTTATTGGCTTTTTCTATGGCAACATGTACTGTTCCATTCTCTTCATGACCTGCCTCAGTGT
GCAGAGGTATTGGGTCATCGTGAACCCCATGGGGCACTCCAGGAAGAAGGCAAACATTGCCATTGGCATC
TCCCTGGCAATATGGCTGCTGATTCTGCTGGTCACCATCCCTTTGTATGTCGTGAAGCAGACCATCTTCA
TTCCTGCCCTGAACATCACGACCTGTCATGATGTTTTGCCTGAGCAGCTCTTGGTGGGAGACATGTTCAA
TTACTTCCTCTCTCTGGCCATTGGGGTCTTTCTGTTCCCAGCCTTCCTCACAGCCTCTGCCTATGTGCTG
ATGATCA
