>Addgene plasmid #53228 | pcDNA3-hPar2 | addgene partial sequence | sequence record 90226 | BGH-rev 5'-TAGAAGGCACAGTCGAGG-3'
CTATAGAATAGGGCCCTCTAGATGCATGCTCGAGCGGCCGCCTAGGCATAATCGGGAACATCATAGGGAT
AGGAGGTCTTAACAGTGGTTGAACTTGAAGAGTAAGAGCTGGATTTCCTGGAGTGTTTCTTTGAGGTGAG
GGATACTTGCATCTGCTTTACAGTGCGGACACTTCGGCAAAGGAGAGCGTTCTTTGCATGATCCCTGAAA
TCATGTGAAACAAAGTAATAGACAAAGGGGTCGATGCAGCTGTTAAGGGTAGAGAGGCAGAGGGCTACAA
TGTACAGGGCATAGACATGGCTCTGGCCCTGGCTCTTAATCAGAAAATAATGCACCACAAGCAGAAGGTT
ACTAGGAGTGAAGCAGATCAGGTACATGGCCAGGACAGTGACAATGAGTTTGATGGCCCTCTTCCTTTTC
TTCTCTGAGTTTTCATCCATGGCAGAAGATCGCAGCATTCTGATCATCAGCACATAGGCAGAGGCTGTGA
GGAAGGCTGGGAACAGAAAGACCCCAATGGCCAGAGAGAGGAAGTAATTGAACATGTCTCCCACCAAGAG
CTGCTCAGGCAAAACATCATGACAGGTCGTGATGTTCAGGGCAGGAATGAAGATGGTCTGCTTCACGACA
TACAAAGGGATGGTGACCAGCAGAATCAGCAGCCATATTGCCAGGGAGATGCCAATGGCAATGTTTGCCT
TCTTCCTGGAGTGCCCCATGGGGTTCACGATGACCCAATACCTCTGCACACTGAGGCAGGTCATGAAGAG
AATGGAACAGTACATGTTGCCATAGAA
